>Addgene plasmid #43244 | II-ACGC | depositor partial sequence | sequence record 58509 | II-ACGC sequence 426 bps
CGTCTCGCTTAACCCCAGAGCAGGTCGTGGCAATCGCCTCCAACATTGGCGGGAAACAGGCACTCGAGAC
TGTCCAGCGCCTGCTTCCCGTGCTGTGCCAAGCGCACGGACTCACCCCAGAGCAGGTCGTGGCGATCGCA
AGCCACGACGGAGGAAAGCAAGCCTTGGAAACAGTACAGAGGCTGTTGCCTGTGCTGTGCCAAGCGCACG
GCCTCACCCCAGAGCAGGTCGTGGCAATCGCGAGCAATAACGGCGGAAAACAGGCTTTGGAAACGGTGCA
GAGGCTCCTTCCAGTGCTGTGCCAAGCGCACGGATTAACCCCAGAGCAGGTCGTGGCGATCGCAAGCCAC
GACGGAGGAAAGCAAGCCTTGGAAACAGTACAGAGGCTGTTGCCTGTGCTGTGCCAAGCGCACGGGCTCA
GAGACG
