>Addgene plasmid #43244 | II-ACGC | addgene partial sequence | sequence record 61907 | M13-F20 5'-TGTAAAACGACGGCCAGT-3'
AGGGCGAATTGGGCCCTCTAGATGCATGCTCGAGCGGCCGCCAGTGTGATGGATATCTGCAGAATTCGCC
CTTAGTATCTTTCCTGTGCCCACGTCTCTGAGCCCGTGCGCTTGGCACAGCACAGGCAACAGCCTCTGTA
CTGTTTCCAAGGCTTGCTTTCCTCCGTCGTGGCTTGCGATCGCCACGACCTGCTCTGGGGTTAATCCGTG
CGCTTGGCACAGCACTGGAAGGAGCCTCTGCACCGTTTCCAAAGCCTGTTTTCCGCCGTTATTGCTCGCG
ATTGCCACGACCTGCTCTGGGGTGAGGCCGTGCGCTTGGCACAGCACAGGCAACAGCCTCTGTACTGTTT
CCAAGGCTTGCTTTCCTCCGTCGTGGCTTGCGATCGCCACGACCTGCTCTGGGGTGAGTCCGTGCGCTTG
GCACAGCACGGGAAGCAGGCGCTGGACAGTCTCGAGTGCCTGTTTCCCGCCAATGTTGGAGGCGATTGCC
ACGACCTGCTCTGGGGTTAAGCGAGACGCGCTAGGACGGCATCTATATAAGGGCGAATTCCAGCACACTG
GCGGCCGTTACTAGTGGATCCGAGCTCGGTACCAAGCTTGGCGTAATCATGGTCATAGCTGTTTCCTGTG
TGAAATTGTTATCCGCTCACAATTCCACACAACATACGAGCCGGAAGCATAAAGTGTAAAGCCTGGGGTG
CCTAATGAGTGAGCTAACTCACATTAATTGCGTTGCGCTCACTGCCCGCTTTCCAGTCGGGAAACCTGTC
GTGCCAGCTGCATTAATGAATCGGCCAACGCGCGGGGAGAGGCGGTTTGCGTATTGGGCGCTCTTCCGCT
TCCTCGCTCACTGACTCGCTGCGCTCGGTCGTTCGGCTGCGGCGAGCGGTATCAGCTCACTCAAAGGCGG
TAATACGGTTATCCACAGAATCAGGGGATAACGCA
