[The description below was written by a language model from this plasmid's Addgene catalogue record.]
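Description:
II-ACGC is a bacterial cloning plasmid built on the commercial pCRII-TOPO backbone (about 4 kb without insert), carrying a 426 bp synthetic insert introduced by TOPO cloning. It is maintained as a high-copy plasmid in E. coli and is selectable with both ampicillin and kanamycin, consistent with the dual resistance markers of this backbone. The insert sits between the T7 and M13-reverse priming sites that are listed for sequencing it. The vector is intended only for propagation and storage of the fragment in bacteria. The record lists no promoter driving expression of the insert, no tags or reporters, and no elements for use in mammalian cells.

The record does not describe the insert beyond its name, synthetic origin and size. The associated publication describes a TALEN genome-editing system for making human stem cell-based disease models, so this plasmid is most plausibly one member of a library of pre-assembled TAL effector repeat modules used to build custom TALEN DNA-binding arrays. On that reading, "ACGC" would denote the four target nucleotides recognised by a four-repeat block, a length broadly consistent with 426 bp, and "II" would denote the block's position in the assembled array. This interpretation is inferred from the naming and the publication title and is not stated in the catalogue fields. No feature table was supplied, so the repeat composition, any flanking restriction sites used for assembly and the orientation of the insert cannot be confirmed here. In practice, the plasmid would serve as a source of a defined building block to be excised or amplified and joined with other modules in a TALEN expression vector.
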