Addgene plasmid #43244: II-ACGC
Depositing lab: Chad Cowan & Kiran Musunuru. Depositing organization: Harvard University. Publication: A TALEN Genome-Editing System for Generating Human Stem Cell-Based Disease Models. Ding Q, Lee YK, Schaefer EA, Peters DT, Veres A, Kim K, Kuperwasser N, Motola DL, Meissner TB, Hendriks WT, Trevisan M, Gupta RM, Moisan A, Banks E, Friesen M, Schinzel RT, Xia F, Tang A, Xia Y, Figueroa E, Wann A, Ahfeldt T, Daheron L, Zhang F, Rubin LL, Peng LF, Chung RT, Musunuru K, Cowan CA. Cell Stem Cell. 2012 Dec 12. pii: S1934-5909(12)00645-5. doi: 10.1016/j.stem.2012.11.011. PubMed 23246482.
Backbone
  Vector backbone: pCRII-TOPO
  Backbone manufacturer: Invitrogen
  Backbone size w/o insert (bp): 3973
  Vector type: Bacterial Cloning
Growth in bacteria
  Bacterial resistance: Ampicillin and Kanamycin, 100 & 50 μg/mL
  Growth temperature: 37°C
  Growth strain: Top10
  Copy number: High Copy
Gene/Insert
  Gene/Insert name: II-ACGC
  Species: Synthetic
  Insert size (bp): 426
  Cloning method: TOPO Cloning
  Sequencing primers: 5′ T7; 3′ M13-rev
Terms and licenses: Academic/Nonprofit Terms; Industry Terms: Not Available to Industry
How to cite: II-ACGC was a gift from Chad Cowan & Kiran Musunuru (Addgene plasmid # 43244 ; http://n2t.net/addgene:43244 ; RRID:Addgene_43244)
